LOCUS       Exported 6925 bp ds-DNA circular SYN 12-MAY-2021
DEFINITION  Elastin-like polypeptide (VPGxG) with 96 repeats of Serine guest
            residue.
ACCESSION   .
VERSION     .
KEYWORDS    S96 ELP
SOURCE      synthetic DNA construct
  ORGANISM  synthetic DNA construct
REFERENCE   1 (bases 1 to 6925)
  AUTHORS   Shah M, Hsueh PY, Sun G, Chang HY, Janib SM, MacKay JA
  TITLE     Biodegradation of elastin-like polypeptide nanoparticles.
  JOURNAL   Protein Sci. 2012 Jun;21(6):743-50. doi: 10.1002/pro.2063. Epub 2012
            May 14.
  PUBMED    22434766
REFERENCE   2 (bases 1 to 6925)
  AUTHORS   .
  TITLE     Direct Submission
  JOURNAL   Exported May 12, 2021 from SnapGene Server 1.1.58
            http://www.snapgene.com
FEATURES             Location/Qualifiers
     source          1..6925
                     /organism="synthetic DNA construct"
                     /mol_type="other DNA"
     rep_origin      12..467
                     /direction=RIGHT
                     /label=f1 ori
                     /note="f1 bacteriophage origin of replication; arrow
                     indicates direction of (+) strand synthesis"
     primer_bind     complement(99..118)
                     /label=F1ori-R
                     /note="F1 origin, reverse primer"
     primer_bind     309..330
                     /label=F1ori-F
                     /note="F1 origin, forward primer"
     promoter        494..598
                     /gene="bla"
                     /label=AmpR promoter
     CDS             599..1459
                     /codon_start=1
                     /gene="bla"
                     /product="beta-lactamase"
                     /label=AmpR
                     /note="confers resistance to ampicillin, carbenicillin, and
                     related antibiotics"
                     /translation="MSIQHFRVALIPFFAAFCLPVFAHPETLVKVKDAEDQLGARVGYI
                     ELDLNSGKILESFRPEERFPMMSTFKVLLCGAVLSRIDAGQEQLGRRIHYSQNDLVEYS
                     PVTEKHLTDGMTVRELCSAAITMSDNTAANLLLTTIGGPKELTAFLHNMGDHVTRLDRW
                     EPELNEAIPNDERDTTMPAAMATTLRKLLTGELLTLASRQQLIDWMEADKVAGPLLRSA
                     LPAGWFIADKSGAGERGSRGIIAALGPDGKPSRIVVIYTTGSQATMDERNRQIAEIGAS
                     LIKHW"
     primer_bind     complement(817..836)
                     /label=Amp-R
                     /note="Ampicillin resistance gene, reverse primer"
     rep_origin      1630..2218
                     /direction=RIGHT
                     /label=ori
                     /note="high-copy-number ColE1/pMB1/pBR322/pUC origin of
                     replication"
     primer_bind     2119..2138
                     /label=pBR322ori-F
                     /note="pBR322 origin, forward primer"
     primer_bind     2372..2389
                     /label=L4440
                     /note="L4440 vector, forward primer"
     misc_feature    2404..2546
                     /label=bom
                     /note="basis of mobility region from pBR322"
     primer_bind     complement(2472..2491)
                     /label=pRS-marker
                     /note="pRS vectors, use to sequence yeast selectable
                     marker"
     primer_bind     2632..2654
                     /label=pGEX 3'
                     /note="pGEX vectors, reverse primer"
     CDS             complement(2648..2839)
                     /codon_start=1
                     /gene="rop"
                     /product="Rop protein, which maintains plasmids at low copy
                     number"
                     /label=rop
                     /translation="MTKQEKTALNMARFIRSQTLTLLEKLNELDADEQADICESLHDHA
                     DELYRSCLARFGDDGENL"
     CDS             complement(3648..4730)
                     /codon_start=1
                     /gene="lacI"
                     /product="lac repressor"
                     /label=lacI
                     /note="The lac repressor binds to the lac operator to
                     inhibit transcription in E. coli. This inhibition can be
                     relieved by adding lactose or
                     isopropyl-beta-D-thiogalactopyranoside (IPTG)."
                     /translation="MKPVTLYDVAEYAGVSYQTVSRVVNQASHVSAKTREKVEAAMAEL
                     NYIPNRVAQQLAGKQSLLIGVATSSLALHAPSQIVAAIKSRADQLGASVVVSMVERSGV
                     EACKAAVHNLLAQRVSGLIINYPLDDQDAIAVEAACTNVPALFLDVSDQTPINSIIFSH
                     EDGTRLGVEHLVALGHQQIALLAGPLSSVSARLRLAGWHKYLTRNQIQPIAEREGDWSA
                     MSGFQQTMQMLNEGIVPTAMLVANDQMALGAMRAITESGLRVGADISVVGYDDTEDSSC
                     YIPPLTTIKQDFRLLGQTSVDRLLQLSQGQAVKGNQLLPVSLVKRKTTLAPNTQTASPR
                     ALADSLMQLARQVSRLESGQ"
     primer_bind     4692..4711
                     /label=LacI-R
                     /note="LacI, reverse primer"
     promoter        complement(4731..4808)
                     /gene="lacI"
                     /label=lacI promoter
     primer_bind     5014..5033
                     /label=pBRrevBam
                     /note="pBR322 vectors, tet region, downstream of BamHI,
                     reverse primer"
     primer_bind     5117..5136
                     /label=T7
                     /note="T7 promoter, forward primer"
     promoter        5117..5135
                     /label=T7 promoter
                     /note="promoter for bacteriophage T7 RNA polymerase"
     protein_bind    5136..5160
                     /label=lac operator
                     /bound_moiety="lac repressor encoded by lacI"
                     /note="The lac repressor binds to the lac operator to
                     inhibit transcription in E. coli. This inhibition can be
                     relieved by adding lactose or
                     isopropyl-beta-D-thiogalactopyranoside (IPTG)."
     RBS             5176..5196
                     /note="efficient ribosome binding site from bacteriophage
                     T7 gene 10 (Olins and Rangwala, 1989)"
     CDS             6730..6762
                     /codon_start=1
                     /product="HSV (herpes simplex virus) epitope tag"
                     /label=HSV tag
                     /translation="QPELAPEDPED"
     CDS             6769..6786
                     /codon_start=1
                     /product="6xHis affinity tag"
                     /label=6xHis
                     /translation="HHHHHH"
     primer_bind     complement(6839..6857)
                     /label=T7 Term
                     /note="T7 terminator, reverse primer"
     terminator      6853..6900
                     /label=T7 terminator
                     /note="transcription terminator for bacteriophage T7 RNA
                     polymerase"
ORIGIN
        1 tggcgaatgg gnnnnnnnnn nnnnnnnnnn nnnnnnnnnn nnnnnnnnnn nnnnnnnnnn
       61 nnnnnnnnnn nnnnnnnnnn nnnnnnnnnn nnnnnnnnnn nnnnnnnnnn nnnnnnnnnn
      121 nnnnnnnnnn nnnnncnnnn nnnnnnnnnn nnnnnnnnnn nnnnnnnnnn nnnnnnnnnn
      181 nnnnnnnnnn nnnnnnnnnn nnnnnnnnnn nnnnnnnnnn nnnnnnnann nnnnnnnnnn
      241 nnnnnnnnnn nnnnnnnnnn nnnnnnnnnn nnnnnnncct ttgacgttgg agtccacgtt
      301 ctttaatagt ggactcttgt tccaaactgg aacaacactc aaccctatct cggtctattc
      361 ttttgattta taagggattt tgccgatttc ggcctattgg ttaaaaaatg agctgattta
      421 acaaaaattt aacgcgaatt ttaacaaaat attaacgttt acaatttcag gtggcacttt
      481 tcggggaaat gtgcgcggaa cccctatttg tttatttttc taaatacatt caaatatgta
      541 tccgctcatg agacaataac cctgataaat gcttcaataa tattgaaaaa ggaagagtat
      601 gagtattcaa catttccgtg tcgcccttat tccctttttt gcggcatttt gccttcctgt
      661 ttttgctcac ccagaaacgc tggtgaaagt aaaagatgct gaagatcagt tgggtgcacg
      721 agtgggttac atcgaactgg atctcaacag cggtaagatc cttgagagtt ttcgccccga
      781 agaacgtttt ccaatgatga gcacttttaa agttctgcta tgtggcgcgg tattatcccg
      841 tattgacgcc gggcaagagc aactcggtcg ccgcatacac tattctcaga atgacttggt
      901 tgagtactca ccagtcacag aaaagcatct tacggatggc atgacagtaa gagaattatg
      961 cagtgctgcc ataaccatga gtgataacac tgcggccaac ttacttctga caacgatcgg
     1021 aggaccgaag gagctaaccg cttttttgca caacatgggg gatcatgtaa ctcgccttga
     1081 tcgttgggaa ccggagctga atgaagccat accaaacgac gagcgtgaca ccacgatgcc
     1141 tgcagcaatg gcaacaacgt tgcgcaaact attaactggc gaactactta ctctagcttc
     1201 ccggcaacaa ttaatagact ggatggaggc ggataaagtt gcaggaccac ttctgcgctc
     1261 ggcccttccg gctggctggt ttattgctga taaatctgga gccggtgagc gtgggtctcg
     1321 cggtatcatt gcagcactgg ggccagatgg taagccctcc cgtatcgtag ttatctacac
     1381 gacggggagt caggcaacta tggatgaacg aaatagacag atcgctgaga taggtgcctc
     1441 actgattaag cattggtaac tgtcagacca agtttactca tatatacttt agattgattt
     1501 aaaacttcat ttttaattta aaaggatcta ggtgaagatc ctttttgata atctcatgac
     1561 caaaatccct taacgtgagt tttcgttcca ctgagcgtca gaccccgtag aaaagatcaa
     1621 aggatcttct tgagatcctt tttttctgcg cgtaatctgc tgcttgcaaa caaaaaaacc
     1681 accgctacca gcggtggttt gtttgccgga tcaagagcta ccaactcttt ttccgaaggt
     1741 aactggcttc agcagagcgc agataccaaa tactgtcctt ctagtgtagc cgtagttagg
     1801 ccaccacttc aagaactctg tagcaccgcc tacatacctc gctctgctaa tcctgttacc
     1861 agtggctgct gccagtggcg ataagtcgtg tcttaccggg ttggactcaa gacgatagtt
     1921 accggataag gcgcagcggt cgggctgaac ggggggttcg tgcacacagc ccagcttgga
     1981 gcgaacgacc tacaccgaac tgagatacct acagcgtgag ctatgagaaa gcgccacgct
     2041 tcccgaaggg agaaaggcgg acaggtatcc ggtaagcggc agggtcggaa caggagagcg
     2101 cacgagggag cttccagggg gaaacgcctg gtatctttat agtcctgtcg ggtttcgcca
     2161 cctctgactt gagcgtcgat ttttgtgatg ctcgtcaggg gggcggagcc tatggaaaaa
     2221 cgccagcaac gcggcctttt tacggttcct ggccttttgc tggccttttg ctcacatgtt
     2281 ctttcctgcg ttatcccctg attctgtgga taaccgtatt accgcctttg agtgagctga
     2341 taccgctcgc cgcagccgaa cgaccgagcg cagcgagtca gtgagcgagg aagcggaaga
     2401 gcgcctgatg cggtattttc tccttacgca tctgtgcggt atttcacacc gcatatatgg
     2461 tgcactctca gtacaatctg ctctgatgcc gcatagttaa gccagtatac actccgctat
     2521 cgctacgtga ctgggtcatg gctgcgcccc gacacccgcc aacacccgct gacgcgccct
     2581 gacgggcttg tctgctcccg gcatccgctt acagacaagc tgtgaccgtc tccgggagct
     2641 gcatgtgtca gaggttttca ccgtcatcac cgaaacgcgc gaggcagctg cggtaaagct
     2701 catcagcgtg gtcgtgaagc gattcacaga tgtctgcctg ttcatccgcg tccagctcgt
     2761 tgagtttctc cagaagcgtt aatgtctggc ttctgataaa gcgggccatg ttaagggcgg
     2821 ttttttcctg tttggtcact gatgcctccg tgtaaggggg atttctgttc atgggggtaa
     2881 tgataccgat gaaacgagag aggatgctca cgatacgggt tactgatgat gaacatgccc
     2941 ggttactgga acgttgtgag ggtaaacaac tggcggtatg gatgcggcgg gaccagagaa
     3001 aaatcactca gggtcaatgc cagcgcttcg ttaatacaga tgtaggtgtt ccacagggta
     3061 gccagcagca tcctgcgatg cagatccgga acataatggt gcagggcgct gacttccgcg
     3121 tttccagact ttacgaaaca cggaaaccga agaccattca tgttgttgct caggtcgcag
     3181 acgttttgca gcagcagtcg cttcacgttc gctcgcgtat cggtgattca ttctgctaac
     3241 cagtaaggca accccgccag cctagccggg tcctcaacga caggagcacg atcatgcgca
     3301 cccgtggggc cgccatgccg gcgataatgg cctgcttctc gccgaaacgt ttggtggcgg
     3361 gaccagtgac gaaggcttga gcgagggcgt gcaagattcc gaataccgca agcgacaggc
     3421 cgatcatcgt cgcgctccag cgaaagcggt cctcgccgaa aatgacccag agcgctgccg
     3481 gcacctgtcc tacgagttgc atgataaaga agacagtcat aagtgcggcg acgatagtca
     3541 tgccccgcgc ccaccggaag gagctgactg ggttgaaggc tctcaagggc atcggtcgag
     3601 atcccggtgc ctaatgagtg agctaactta cattaattgc gttgcgctca ctgcccgctt
     3661 tccagtcggg aaacctgtcg tgccagctgc attaatgaat cggccaacgc gcggggagag
     3721 gcggtttgcg tattgggcgc cagggtggtt tttcttttca ccagtgagac gggcaacagc
     3781 tgattgccct tcaccgcctg gccctgagag agttgcagca agcggtccac gctggtttgc
     3841 cccagcaggc gaaaatcctg tttgatggtg gttaacggcg ggatataaca tgagctgtct
     3901 tcggtatcgt cgtatcccac taccgagata tccgcaccaa cgcgcagccc ggactcggta
     3961 atggcgcgca ttgcgcccag cgccatctga tcgttggcaa ccagcatcgc agtgggaacg
     4021 atgccctcat tcagcatttg catggtttgt tgaaaaccgg acatggcact ccagtcgcct
     4081 tcccgttccg ctatcggctg aatttgattg cgagtgagat atttatgcca gccagccaga
     4141 cgcagacgcg ccgagacaga acttaatggg cccgctaaca gcgcgatttg ctggtgaccc
     4201 aatgcgacca gatgctccac gcccagtcgc gtaccgtctt catgggagaa aataatactg
     4261 ttgatgggtg tctggtcaga gacatcaaga aataacgccg gaacattagt gcaggcagct
     4321 tccacagcaa tggcatcctg gtcatccagc ggatagttaa tgatcagccc actgacgcgt
     4381 tgcgcgagaa gattgtgcac cgccgcttta caggcttcga cgccgcttcg ttctaccatc
     4441 gacaccacca cgctggcacc cagttgatcg gcgcgagatt taatcgccgc gacaatttgc
     4501 gacggcgcgt gcagggccag actggaggtg gcaacgccaa tcagcaacga ctgtttgccc
     4561 gccagttgtt gtgccacgcg gttgggaatg taattcagct ccgccatcgc cgcttccact
     4621 ttttcccgcg ttttcgcaga aacgtggctg gcctggttca ccacgcggga aacggtctga
     4681 taagagacac cggcatactc tgcgacatcg tataacgtta ctggtttcac attcaccacc
     4741 ctgaattgac tctcttccgg gcgctatcat gccataccgc gaaaggtttt gcgccattcg
     4801 atggtgtccg ggatctcgac gctctccctt atgcgactcc tgcattagga agcagcccag
     4861 tagtaggttg aggccgttga gcaccgccgc cgcaaggaat ggtgcatgca aggagatggc
     4921 gcccaacagt cccccggcca cggggcctgc caccataccc acgccgaaac aagcgctcat
     4981 gagcccgaag tggcgagccc gatcttcccc atcggtgatg tcggcgatat aggcgccagc
     5041 aaccgcacct gtggcgccgg tgatgccggc cacgatgcgt ccggcgtaga ggatcgagat
     5101 ctcgatcccg cgaaattaat acgactcact ataggggaat tgtgagcgga taacaattcc
     5161 cctctagaaa taattttgtt taactttaag aaggaggagt acatatgggt gttccgggct
     5221 ctggtgtacc aggtagcggt gtaccgggtt ctggcgtacc tggctccggt gtcccgggtt
     5281 ccggtgttcc gggttctggt gttccgggct ctggtgtacc aggtagcggt gtaccgggtt
     5341 ctggcgtacc tggctccggt gtcccgggtt ccggtgttcc gggttctggt gttccgggct
     5401 ctggtgtacc aggtagcggt gtaccgggtt ctggcgtacc tggctccggt gtcccgggtt
     5461 ccggtgttcc gggttctggt gttccgggct ctggtgtacc aggtagcggt gtaccgggtt
     5521 ctggcgtacc tggctccggt gtcccgggtt ccggtgttcc gggttctggt gttccgggct
     5581 ctggtgtacc aggtagcggt gtaccgggtt ctggcgtacc tggctccggt gtcccgggtt
     5641 ccggtgttcc gggttctggt gttccgggct ctggtgtacc aggtagcggt gtaccgggtt
     5701 ctggcgtacc tggctccggt gtcccgggtt ccggtgttcc gggttctggt gttccgggct
     5761 ctggtgtacc aggtagcggt gtaccgggtt ctggcgtacc tggctccggt gtcccgggtt
     5821 ccggtgttcc gggttctggt gttccgggct ctggtgtacc aggtagcggt gtaccgggtt
     5881 ctggcgtacc tggctccggt gtcccgggtt ccggtgttcc gggttctggt gttccgggct
     5941 ctggtgtacc aggtagcggt gtaccgggtt ctggcgtacc tggctccggt gtcccgggtt
     6001 ccggtgttcc gggttctggt gttccgggct ctggtgtacc aggtagcggt gtaccgggtt
     6061 ctggcgtacc tggctccggt gtcccgggtt ccggtgttcc gggttctggt gttccgggct
     6121 ctggtgtacc aggtagcggt gtaccgggtt ctggcgtacc tggctccggt gtcccgggtt
     6181 ccggtgttcc gggttctggt gttccgggct ctggtgtacc aggtagcggt gtaccgggtt
     6241 ctggcgtacc tggctccggt gtcccgggtt ccggtgttcc gggttctggt gttccgggct
     6301 ctggtgtacc aggtagcggt gtaccgggtt ctggcgtacc tggctccggt gtcccgggtt
     6361 ccggtgttcc gggttctggt gttccgggct ctggtgtacc aggtagcggt gtaccgggtt
     6421 ctggcgtacc tggctccggt gtcccgggtt ccggtgttcc gggttctggt gttccgggct
     6481 ctggtgtacc aggtagcggt gtaccgggtt ctggcgtacc tggctccggt gtcccgggtt
     6541 ccggtgttcc gggttctggt gttccgggct ctggtgtacc aggtagcggt gtaccgggtt
     6601 ctggcgtacc tggctccggt gtcccgggtt ccggtgttcc gggttctggt tactgataat
     6661 gatcttcagg atccgaattc gagctccgtc gacaagcttg cggccgcact cgagatcaaa
     6721 cgggctagcc agccagaact cgccccggaa gaccccgagg atgtcgagca ccaccaccac
     6781 caccactgag atccggctgc taacaaagcc cgaaaggaag ctgagttggc tgctgccacc
     6841 gctgagcaat aactagcata accccttggg gcctctaaac gggtcttgag gggttttttg
     6901 ctgaaaggag gaactatatc cggat
//
