[The description below was written by a language model from this plasmid's Addgene catalogue record and the feature table of its GenBank file.]
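Description:
S96 ELP is a bacterial expression plasmid built on the Novagen pET25b(+) backbone. It carries a synthetic gene for an elastin-like polypeptide made of 96 repeats of the VPGxG pentapeptide motif, with serine as the guest residue. The insert of roughly 1.5 kb was cloned between the NdeI and BamHI sites, both of which are retained, giving a 6,925 bp circular construct. The plasmid replicates in E. coli from a pBR322/ColE1-type origin. The bom mobility region and the rop gene are also present, and rop tends to hold copy number down, although the catalogue lists copy number as unknown. Selection is by ampicillin through the bla beta-lactamase gene, and an f1 origin allows single-stranded DNA to be produced with helper phage.

Expression follows the standard pET arrangement. A T7 promoter is followed directly by a lac operator and the strong T7 gene 10 ribosome binding site, and a T7 terminator lies downstream. The plasmid-borne lacI gene supplies repressor to keep transcription off until induction with IPTG or lactose in a host that provides T7 RNA polymerase. The feature table does not annotate the ELP coding region itself, which lies in the unannotated stretch between the ribosome binding site and the vector's C-terminal tags. An HSV epitope tag and a 6xHis tag are annotated downstream of the insert, but the record does not say whether they are in frame with the ELP or preceded by a stop codon.

The plasmid is intended for recombinant production of this hydrophilic serine-containing ELP. The associated publication concerns the biodegradation of elastin-like polypeptide nanoparticles.
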