Addgene plasmid #68393: S96 ELP
Purpose: Elastin-like polypeptide (VPGxG) with 96 repeats of Serine guest residue
Depositing lab: Andrew MacKay. Depositing organization: University of Southern California. Publication: Biodegradation of elastin-like polypeptide nanoparticles. Shah M, Hsueh PY, Sun G, Chang HY, Janib SM, MacKay JA. Protein Sci. 2012 Jun;21(6):743-50. doi: 10.1002/pro.2063. Epub 2012 May 14. PubMed 22434766.
Backbone
  Vector backbone: PET25b+
  Backbone manufacturer: Novagen
  Backbone size w/o insert (bp): 5547
  Total vector size (bp): 6925
  Vector type: Bacterial Expression
Growth in bacteria
  Bacterial resistance: Ampicillin, 100 μg/mL
  Growth temperature: 37°C
  Growth strain: Top10
  Copy number: Unknown
Gene/Insert
  Gene/Insert name: S96 ELP (alt names: Serine repeat; elastin-like polypeptide)
  Species: Synthetic
  Insert size (bp): 1500
  Promoter: T7
  Cloning method: Restriction Enzyme; 5′ cloning site NdeI (not destroyed); 3′ cloning site BamHI (not destroyed)
  Sequencing primers: 5′ T7; 3′ T7term
Terms and licenses: Academic/Nonprofit Terms; Industry Terms: Not Available to Industry
How to cite: S96 ELP was a gift from Andrew MacKay (Addgene plasmid # 68393 ; http://n2t.net/addgene:68393 ; RRID:Addgene_68393)
