>Addgene plasmid #68393 | S96 ELP | addgene partial sequence | sequence record 122863 | T7term 5'-GCTAGTTATTGCTCAGCGG-3'
TTTCGGGCTTTGTTGCAGCCGGATCTCAGTGGTGGTGGTGGTGGTGCTCGACATCCTCGGGGTCTTCCGG
GGCGAGTTCTGGCTGGCTAGCCCGTTTGATCTCGAGTGCGGCCGCAAGCTTGTCGACGGAGCTCGAATTC
GGATCCTGAAGATCATTATCAGTAACCAGAACCCGGAACACCGGAACCCGGGACACCGGAGCCAGGTACG
CCAGAACCCGGTACACCGCTACCTGGTACACCAGAGCCCGGAACACCAGAACCCGGAACACCGGAACCCG
GGACACCGGAGCCAGGTACGCCAGAACCCGGTACACCGCTACCTGGTACACCAGAGCCCGGAACACCAGA
ACCCGGAACACCGGAACCCGGGACACCGGAGCCAGGTACGCCAGAACCCGGTACACCGCTACCTGGTACA
CCAGAGCCCGGAACACCAGAACCCGGAACACCGGAACCCGGGACACCGGAGCCAGGTACGCCAGAACCCG
GTACACCGCTACCTGGTACACCAGAGCCCGGAACACCAGAACCCGGAACACCGGAACCCGGGACACCGGA
GCCAGGTACGCCAGAACCCGGTACACCGCTACCTGGTACACCAGAGCCCGGAACACCAGAACCCGGAACA
CCGGAACCCGGGACACCGGAGCCAGGTACGCCAGAACCCGGTACACCGCTACCTGGTACACCAGAGCCCG
GAACACCAGAACCCGGAACACCGGAACCCGGGACACCGGAGCCAGGTACG
