>Addgene plasmid #68393 | S96 ELP | addgene partial sequence | sequence record 122864 | T7 5'-TAATACGACTCACTATAGGG-3'
AATAATTTTGTTTAACTTTAAGAAGGAGGAGTACATATGGGTGTTCCGGGCTCTGGTGTACCAGGTAGCG
GTGTACCGGGTTCTGGCGTACCTGGCTCCGGTGTCCCGGGTTCCGGTGTTCCGGGTTCTGGTGTTCCGGG
CTCTGGTGTACCAGGTAGCGGTGTACCGGGTTCTGGCGTACCTGGCTCCGGTGTCCCGGGTTCCGGTGTT
CCGGGTTCTGGTGTTCCGGGCTCTGGTGTACCAGGTAGCGGTGTACCGGGTTCTGGCGTACCTGGCTCCG
GTGTCCCGGGTTCCGGTGTTCCGGGTTCTGGTGTTCCGGGCTCTGGTGTACCAGGTAGCGGTGTACCGGG
TTCTGGCGTACCTGGCTCCGGTGTCCCGGGTTCCGGTGTTCCGGGTTCTGGTGTTCCGGGCTCTGGTGTA
CCAGGTAGCGGTGTACCGGGTTCTGGCGTACCTGGCTCCGGTGTCCCGGGTTCCGGTGTTCCGGGTTCTG
GTGTTCCGGGCTCTGGTGTACCAGGTAGCGGTGTACCGGGTTCTGGCGTA
